>Addgene plasmid #85745 | Lenti-entry-puro | addgene full sequence | sequence record 384239 | Addgene NGS Result
GGCTCCGGTGCCCGTCAGTGGGCAGAGCGCACATCGCCCACAGTCCCCGAGAAGTTGGGGGGAGGGGTCG
GCAATTGATCCGGTGCCTAGAGAAGGTGGCGCGGGGTAAACTGGGAAAGTGATGTCGTGTACTGGCTCCG
CCTTTTTCCCGAGGGTGGGGGAGAACCGTATATAAGTGCAGTAGTCGCCGTGAACGTTCTTTTTCGCAAC
GGGTTTGCCGCCAGAACACAGGTAAGTGCCGTGTGTGGTTCCCGCGGGCCTGGCCTCTTTACGGGTTATG
GCCCTTGCGTGCCTTGAATTACTTCCACCTGGCTGCAGTACGTGATTCTTGATCCCGAGCTTCGGGTTGG
AAGTGGGTGGGAGAGTTCGAGGCCTTGCGCTTAAGGAGCCCCTTCGCCTCGTGCTTGAGTTGAGGCCTGG
CCTGGGCGCTGGGGCCGCCGCGTGCGAATCTGGTGGCACCTTCGCGCCTGTCTCGCTGCTTTCGATAAGT
CTCTAGCCATTTAAAATTTTTGATGACCTGCTGCGACGCTTTTTTTCTGGCAAGATAGTCTTGTAAATGC
GGGCCAAGATCTGCACACTGGTATTTCGGTTTTTGGGGCCGCGGGCGGCGACGGGGCCCGTGCGTCCCAG
CGCACATGTTCGGCGAGGCGGGGCCTGCGAGCGCGGCCACCGAGAATCGGACGGGGGTAGTCTCAAGCTG
GCCGGCCTGCTCTGGTGCCTGGCCTCGCGCCGCCGTGTATCGCCCCGCCCTGGGCGGCAAGGCTGGCCCG
GTCGGCACCAGTTGCGTGAGCGGAAAGATGGCCGCTTCCCGGCCCTGCTGCAGGGAGCTCAAAATGGAGG
ACGCGGCGCTCGGGAGAGCGGGCGGGTGAGTCACCCACACAAAGGAAAAGGGCCTTTCCGTCCTCAGCCG
TCGCTTCATGTGACTCCACGGAGTACCGGGCGCCGTCCAGGCACCTCGATTAGTTCTCGAGCTTTTGGAG
TACGTCGTCTTTAGGTTGGGGGGAGGGGTTTTATGCGATGGAGTTTCCCCACACTGAGTGGGTGGAGACT
GAAGTTAGGCCAGCTTGGCACTTGATGTAATTCTCCTTGGAATTTGCCCTTTTTGAGTTTGGATCTTGGT
TCATTCTCAAGCCTCAGACAGTGGTTCAAAGTTTTTTTCTTCCATTTCAGGTGTCGTGACGTACGGCCAC
CATGACCGAGTACAAGCCCACGGTGCGCCTCGCCACCCGCGACGACGTCCCCAGGGCCGTACGCACCCTC
GCCGCCGCGTTCGCCGACTACCCCGCCACGCGCCACACCGTCGATCCGGACCGCCACATCGAGCGGGTCA
CCGAGCTGCAAGAACTCTTCCTCACGCGCGTCGGGCTCGACATCGGCAAGGTGTGGGTCGCGGACGACGG
CGCCGCCGTGGCGGTCTGGACCACGCCGGAGAGCGTCGAAGCGGGGGCGGTGTTCGCCGAGATCGGCCCG
CGCATGGCCGAGTTGAGCGGTTCCCGGCTGGCCGCGCAGCAACAGATGGAAGGCCTCCTGGCGCCGCACC
GGCCCAAGGAGCCCGCGTGGTTCCTGGCCACCGTCGGAGTCTCGCCCGACCACCAGGGCAAGGGTCTGGG
CAGCGCCGTCGTGCTCCCCGGAGTGGAGGCGGCCGAGCGCGCCGGGGTGCCCGCCTTCCTGGAGACCTCC
GCGCCCCGCAACCTCCCCTTCTACGAGCGGCTCGGCTTCACCGTCACCGCCGACGTCGAGGTGCCCGAAG
GACCGCGCACCTGGTGCATGACCCGCAAGCCCGGTGCCTGAACGCGTTAAGTCGACAATCAACCTCTGGA
TTACAAAATTTGTGAAAGATTGACTGGTATTCTTAACTATGTTGCTCCTTTTACGCTATGTGGATACGCT
GCTTTAATGCCTTTGTATCATGCTATTGCTTCCCGTATGGCTTTCATTTTCTCCTCCTTGTATAAATCCT
GGTTGCTGTCTCTTTATGAGGAGTTGTGGCCCGTTGTCAGGCAACGTGGCGTGGTGTGCACTGTGTTTGC
TGACGCAACCCCCACTGGTTGGGGCATTGCCACCACCTGTCAGCTCCTTTCCGGGACTTTCGCTTTCCCC
CTCCCTATTGCCACGGCGGAACTCATCGCCGCCTGCCTTGCCCGCTGCTGGACAGGGGCTCGGCTGTTGG
GCACTGACAATTCCGTGGTGTTGTCGGGGAAATCATCGTCCTTTCCTTGGCTGCTCGCCTGTGTTGCCAC
CTGGATTCTGCGCGGGACGTCCTTCTGCTACGTCCCTTCGGCCCTCAATCCAGCGGACCTTCCTTCCCGC
GGCCTGCTGCCGGCTCTGCGGCCTCTTCCGCGTCTTCGCCTTCGCCCTCAGACGAGTCGGATCTCCCTTT
GGGCCGCCTCCCCGCGTCGACTTTAAGACCAATGACTTACAAGGCAGCTGTAGATCTTAGCCACTTTTTA
AAAGAAAAGGGGGGACTGGAAGGGCTAATTCACTCCCAACGAAGACAAGATCTGCTTTTTGCTTGTACTG
GGTCTCTCTGGTTAGACCAGATCTGAGCCTGGGAGCTCTCTGGCTAACTAGGGAACCCACTGCTTAAGCC
TCAATAAAGCTTGCCTTGAGTGCTTCAAGTAGTGTGTGCCCGTCTGTTGTGTGACTCTGGTAACTAGAGA
TCCCTCAGACCCTTTTAGTCAGTGTGGAAAATCTCTAGCAGTACGTATAGTAGTTCATGTCATCTTATTA
TTCAGTATTTATAACTTGCAAAGAAATGAATATCAGAGAGTGAGAGGAACTTGTTTATTGCAGCTTATAA
TGGTTACAAATAAAGCAATAGCATCACAAATTTCACAAATAAAGCATTTTTTTCACTGCATTCTAGTTGT
GGTTTGTCCAAACTCATCAATGTATCTTATCATGTCTGGCTCTAGCTATCCCGCCCCTAACTCCGCCCAT
CCCGCCCCTAACTCCGCCCAGTTCCGCCCATTCTCCGCCCCATGGCTGACTAATTTTTTTTATTTATGCA
GAGGCCGAGGCCGCCTCGGCCTCTGAGCTATTCCAGAAGTAGTGAGGAGGCTTTTTTGGAGGCCTAGGGA
CGTACCCAATTCGCCCTATAGTGAGTCGTATTACGCGCGCTCACTGGCCGTCGTTTTACAACGTCGTGAC
TGGGAAAACCCTGGCGTTACCCAACTTAATCGCCTTGCAGCACATCCCCCTTTCGCCAGCTGGCGTAATA
GCGAAGAGGCCCGCACCGATCGCCCTTCCCAACAGTTGCGCAGCCTGAATGGCGAATGGG
[124 nt withheld, positions 3281-3404]
C
[91 nt withheld, positions 3406-3496]
A
[49 nt withheld, positions 3498-3546]
CCTTTGACGTTGGAGTCCACGTTCTTT
[37 nt withheld, positions 3574-3610]
ACCCTATCTCGGTCTATTCTTTTGATTTATAAGGGATTTTGCCGATTTCGGCCTATTGGTTAAAAAATGA
GCTGATTTAACAAAAATTTAACGCGAATTTTAACAAAATATTAACGCTTACAATTTAGGTGGCACTTTTC
GGGGAAATGTGCGCGGAACCCCTATTTGTTTATTTTTCTAAATACATTCAAATATGTATCCGCTCATGAG
ACAATAACCCTGATAAATGCTTCAATAATATTGAAAAAGGAAGAGTATGAGTATTCAACATTTCCGTGTC
GCCCTTATTCCCTTTTTTGCGGCATTTTGCCTTCCTGTTTTTGCTCACCCAGAAACGCTGGTGAAAGTAA
AAGATGCTGAAGATCAGTTGGGTGCACGAGTGGGTTACATCGAACTGGATCTCAACAGCGGTAAGATCCT
TGAGAGTTTTCGCCCCGAAGAACGTTTTCCAATGATGAGCACTTTTAAAGTTCTGCTATGTGGCGCGGTA
TTATCCCGTATTGACGCCGGGCAAGAGCAACTCGGTCGCCGCATACACTATTCTCAGAATGACTTGGTTG
AGTACTCACCAGTCACAGAAAAGCATCTTACGGATGGCATGACAGTAAGAGAATTATGCAGTGCTGCCAT
AACCATGAGTGATAACACTGCGGCCAACTTACTTCTGACAACGATCGGAGGACCGAAGGAGCTAACCGCT
TTTTTGCACAACATGGGGGATCATGTAACTCGCCTTGATCGTTGGGAACCGGAGCTGAATGAAGCCATAC
CAAACGACGAGCGTGACACCACGATGCCTGTAGCAATGGCAACAACGTTGCGCAAACTATTAACTGGCGA
ACTACTTACTCTAGCTTCCCGGCAACAATTAATAGACTGGATGGAGGCGGATAAAGTTGCAGGACCACTT
CTGCGCTCGGCCCTTCCGGCTGGCTGGTTTATTGCTGATAAATCTGGAGCCGGTGAGCGTGGGTCTCGCG
GTATCATTGCAGCACTGGGGCCAGATGGTAAGCCCTCCCGTATCGTAGTTATCTACACGACGGGGAGTCA
GGCAACTATGGATGAACGAAATAGACAGATCGCTGAGATAGGTGCCTCACTGATTAAGCATTGGTAACTG
TCAGACCAAGTTTACTCATATATACTTTAGATTGATTTAAAACTTCATTTTTAATTTAAAAGGATCTAGG
TGAAGATCCTTTTTGATAATCTCATGACCAAAATCCCTTAACGTGAGTTTTCGTTCCACTGAGCGTCAGA
CCCCGTAGAAAAGATCAAAGGATCTTCTTGAGATCCTTTTTTTCTGCGCGTAATCTGCTGCTTGCAAACA
AAAAAACCACCGCTACCAGCGGTGGTTTGTTTGCCGGATCAAGAGCTACCAACTCTTTTTCCGAAGGTAA
CTGGCTTCAGCAGAGCGCAGATACCAAATACTGTTCTTCTAGTGTAGCCGTAGTTAGGCCACCACTTCAA
GAACTCTGTAGCACCGCCTACATACCTCGCTCTGCTAATCCTGTTACCAGTGGCTGCTGCCAGTGGCGAT
AAGTCGTGTCTTACCGGGTTGGACTCAAGACGATAGTTACCGGATAAGGCGCAGCGGTCGGGCTGAACGG
GGGGTTCGTGCACACAGCCCAGCTTGGAGCGAACGACCTACACCGAACTGAGATACCTACAGCGTGAGCT
ATGAGAAAGCGCCACGCTTCCCGAAGGGAGAAAGGCGGACAGGTATCCGGTAAGCGGCAGGGTCGGAACA
GGAGAGCGCACGAGGGAGCTTCCAGGGGGAAACGCCTGGTATCTTTATAGTCCTGTCGGGTTTCGCCACC
TCTGACTTGAGCGTCGATTTTTGTGATGCTCGTCAGGGGGGCGGAGCCTATGGAAAAACGCCAGCAACGC
GGCCTTTTTACGGTTCCTGGCCTTTTGCTGGCCTTTTGCTCACATGTTCTTTCCTGCGTTATCCCCTGAT
TCTGTGGATAACCGTATTACCGCCTTTGAGTGAGCTGATACCGCTCGCCGCAGCCGAACGACCGAGCGCA
GCGAGTCAGTGAGCGAGGAAGCGGAAGAGCGCCCAATACGCAAACCGCCTCTCCCCGCGCGTTGGCCGAT
TCATTAATGCAGCTGGCACGACAGGTTTCCCGACTGGAAAGCGGGCAGTGAGCGCAACGCAATTAATGTG
AGTTAGCTCACTCATTAGGCACCCCAGGCTTTACACTTTATGCTTCCGGCTCGTATGTTGTGTGGAATTG
TGAGCGGATAACAATTTCACACAGGAAACAGCTATGACCATGATTACGCCAAGCGCGCAATTAACCCTCA
CTAAAGGGAACAAAAGCTGGAGCTGCAAGCTTAATGTAGTCTTATGCAATACTCTTGTAGTCTTGCAACA
TGGTAACGATGAGTTAGCAACATGCCTTACAAGGAGAGAAAAAGCACCGTGCATGCCGATTGGTGGAAGT
AAGGTGGTACGATCGTGCCTTATTAGGAAGGCAACAGACGGGTCTGACATGGATTGGACGAACCACTGAA
TTGCCGCATTGCAGAGATATTGTATTTAAGTGCCTAGCTCGATACATAAACGGGTCTCTCTGGTTAGACC
AGATCTGAGCCTGGGAGCTCTCTGGCTAACTAGGGAACCCACTGCTTAAGCCTCAATAAAGCTTGCCTTG
AGTGCTTCAAGTAGTGTGTGCCCGTCTGTTGTGTGACTCTGGTAACTAGAGATCCCTCAGACCCTTTTAG
TCAGTGTGGAAAATCTCTAGCAGTGGCGCCCGAACAGGGACTTGAAAGCGAAAGGGAAACCAGAGGAGCT
CTCTCGACGCAGGACTCGGCTTGCTGAAGCGCGCACGGCAAGAGGCGAGGGGCGGCGACTGGTGAGTACG
CCAAAAATTTTGACTAGCGGAGGCTAGAAGGAGAGAGATGGGTGCGAGAGCGTCAGTATTAAGCGGGGGA
GAATTAGATCGCGATGGGAAAAAATTCGGTTAAGGCCAGGGGGAAAGAAAAAATATAAATTAAAACATAT
AGTATGGGCAAGCAGGGAGCTAGAACGATTCGCAGTTAATCCTGGCCTGTTAGAAACATCAGAAGGCTGT
AGACAAATACTGGGACAGCTACAACCATCCCTTCAGACAGGATCAGAAGAACTTAGATCATTATATAATA
CAGTAGCAACCCTCTATTGTGTGCATCAAAGGATAGAGATAAAAGACACCAAGGAAGCTTTAGACAAGAT
AGAGGAAGAGCAAAACAAAAGTAAGACCACCGCACAGCAAGCGGCCGCTGATCTTCAGACCTGGAGGAGG
AGATATGAGGGACAATTGGAGAAGTGAATTATATAAATATAAAGTAGTAAAAATTGAACCATTAGGAGTA
GCACCCACCAAGGCAAAGAGAAGAGTGGTGCAGAGAGAAAAAAGAGCAGTGGGAATAGGAGCTTTGTTCC
TTGGGTTCTTGGGAGCAGCAGGAAGCACTATGGGCGCAGCGTCAATGACGCTGACGGTACAGGCCAGACA
ATTATTGTCTGGTATAGTGCAGCAGCAGAACAATTTGCTGAGGGCTATTGAGGCGCAACAGCATCTGTTG
CAACTCACAGTCTGGGGCATCAAGCAGCTCCAGGCAAGAATCCTGGCTGTGGAAAGATACCTAAAGGATC
AACAGCTCCTGGGGATTTGGGGTTGCTCTGGAAAACTCATTTGCACCACTGCTGTGCCTTGGAATGCTAG
TTGGAGTAATAAATCTCTGGAACAGATTTGGAATCACACGACCTGGATGGAGTGGGACAGAGAAGATAAG
AGACGATTAGGCACCCCAGGCTTTACACTTTATGCTTCCGGCTCGTATAATGTGTGGATTTTGAGTTAGG
ATCCGTCGAGATTTTCAGGAGCTAAGGAAGCTAAAATGGAGAAAAAAATCACTGGATATACCACCGTTGA
TATATCCCAATGGCATCGTAAAGAACATTTTGAGGCATTTCAGTCAGTTGCTCAATGTACCTATAACCAG
ACCGTTCAGCTGGATATTACGGCCTTTTTAAAGACCGTAAAGAAAAATAAGCACAAGTTTTATCCGGCCT
TTATTCACATTCTTGCCCGCCTGATGAATGCTCATCCGGAATTCCGTATGGCAATGAAAGACGGTGAGCT
GGTGATATGGGATAGTGTTCACCCTTGTTACACCGTTTTCCATGAGCAAACTGAAACGTTTTCATCGCTC
TGGAGTGAATACCACGACGATTTCCGGCAGTTTCTACACATATATTCGCAAGATGTGGCGTGTTACGGTG
AAAACCTGGCCTATTTCCCTAAAGGGTTTATTGAGAATATGTTTTTCGTCTCAGCCAATCCCTGGGTGAG
TTTCACCAGTTTTGATTTAAACGTGGCCAATATGGACAACTTCTTCGCCCCCGTTTTCACCATGGGCAAA
TATTATACGCAAGGCGACAAGGTGCTGATGCCGCTGGCGATTCAGGTTCATCATGCCGTTTGTGATGGCT
TCCATGTCGGCAGAATGCTTAATGAATTACAACAGTACTGCGATGAGTGGCAGGGCGGGGCGTAAAGATC
TGGATCCGGCTTACTAAAAGCCAGATAACAGTATGCGTATTTGCGCGCTGATTTTTGCGGTATAAGAATA
TATACTGATATGTATACCCGAAGTATGTCAAAAAGAGGTATGCTATGAAGCAGCGTATTACAGTGACAGT
TGACAGCGACAGCTATCAGTTGCTCAAGGCATATATGATGTCAATATCTCCGGTCTGGTAAGCACAACCA
TGCAGAATGAAGCCCGTCGTCTGCGTGCCGAACGCTGGAAAGCGGAAAATCAGGAAGGGATGGCTGAGGT
CGCCCGGTTTATTGAAATGAACGGCTCTTTTGCTGACGAGAACAGGGGCTGGTGAAATGCAGTTTAAGGT
TTACACCTATAAAAGAGAGAGCCGTTATCGTCTGTTTGTGGATGTACAGAGTGATATTATTGACACGCCC
GGGCGACGGATGGTGATCCCCCTGGCCAGTGCACGTCTGCTGTCAGATAAAGTCTCCCGTGAACTTTACC
CGGTGGTGCATATCGGGGATGAAAGCTGGCGCATGATGACCACCGATATGGCCAGTGTGCCGGTCTCCGT
TATCGGGGAAGAAGTGGCTGATCTCAGCCACCGCGAAAATGACATCAAAAACGCCATTAACCTGATGTTC
TGGGGAATATAAATGTCAGGCTCCCTTATACACAGCCAGTCTGCAGCGTCTCCACAAGACAAATGGCAGT
ATTCATCCACAATTTTAAAAGAAAAGGGGGGATTGGGGGGTACAGTGCAGGGGAAAGAATAGTAGACATA
ATAGCAACAGACATACAAACTAAAGAATTACAAAAACAAATTACAAAAATTCAAAATTTTCGGGTTTATT
ACAGGGACAGCAGAGATCCACTTTGGCGCCGGCTCGAGGGGGCCCGGGTGCAAAGATGGATAAAGTTTTA
AACAGAGAGGAATCTTTGCAGCTAATGGACCTTCTAGGTCTTGAAAGGAGTGGGAATT
Features (pLannotate 1.2.2; 31 found; start..end, strand, type, name):
     20..231     +  promoter       EF-1α core promoter: core promoter for human elongation factor EF-1α
    232..1170    +  intron         EF-1α intron A: intron upstream of the start codon of human EF-1α
   1192..1791    +  CDS            PuroR (fragment): puromycin N-acetyltransferase; pac from Streptomyces; confers resistance to puromycin
   1807..2395    +  misc_feature   WPRE: woodchuck hepatitis virus posttranscriptional regulatory element
   2446..2465    +  misc_feature   cPPT/CTS (fragment): central polypurine tract and central termination sequence of HIV-1
   2467..2700    +  LTR            3' LTR (ΔU3): self-inactivating 3' long terminal repeat (LTR) from HIV-1
   2778..2899    +  polyA_signal   SV40 poly(A) signal: SV40 polyadenylation signal
   2939..3074    +  rep_origin     SV40 ori: SV40 origin of replication
   3095..3113    -  promoter       T7 promoter: promoter for bacteriophage T7 RNA polymerase
   3121..3276    +  CDS            lacZα (fragment): LacZα fragment of β-galactosidase; lacZ fragment
   3281..3709    +  rep_origin     f1 ori (sequence partly withheld): f1 bacteriophage origin of replication; arrow indicates direction of (+) strand synthesis
   3762..3866    +  promoter       AmpR promoter: bla
   3867..4727    +  CDS            AmpR: β-lactamase; bla; confers resistance to ampicillin, carbenicillin, and related antibiotics
   4898..5486    +  rep_origin     ori: high-copy-number ColE1/pMB1/pBR322/pUC origin of replication
   5669..5761    +  CDS            lacI (fragment): lac repressor; lacI; The lac repressor binds to the lac operator to inhibit transcription in E. coli. This inhibition can be relieved by adding lactose or isopropyl-β-D-thiogalactopyranoside (IPTG).
   5774..5795    +  protein_bind   CAP binding site: CAP binding activates transcription in the presence of cAMP. E. coli catabolite activator protein
   5810..5840    +  promoter       lac promoter: promoter for the E. coli lac operon
   5848..5864    +  protein_bind   lac operator: The lac repressor binds to the lac operator to inhibit transcription in E. coli. This inhibition can be relieved by adding lactose or isopropyl-β-D-thiogalactopyranoside (IPTG). lac repressor encoded by lacI
   5909..5927    +  promoter       T3 promoter: promoter for bacteriophage T3 RNA polymerase
   5955..6181    +  promoter       RSV promoter: Rous sarcoma virus enhancer/promoter
   6182..6362    +  LTR            5' LTR (truncated): truncated 5' long terminal repeat (LTR) from HIV-1
   6409..6534    +  misc_feature   HIV-1 Ψ: packaging signal of human immunodeficiency virus type 1
   6518..6881    +  CDS            HIV-1 gag (fragment): gag protein from human immunodeficiency virus 1; gag
   7027..7260    +  misc_feature   RRE: The Rev response element (RRE) of HIV-1 allows for Rev-dependent mRNA export from the nucleus to the cytoplasm.
   7412..7442    +  promoter       lac UV5 promoter: E. coli lac promoter with an "up" mutation
   7466..7495    +  promoter       cat promoter (fragment): promoter of the E. coli cat gene encoding chloramphenicol acetyltransferase
   7496..8155    +  CDS            CmR: chloramphenicol acetyltransferase; cat; confers resistance to chloramphenicol
   8334..8492    +  CDS            ccdA (fragment): CCDA_ECO57 - Also known as H, letA. Experimental evidence at protein level: Swiss-Prot protein existence level 1. Antitoxin component of a type II toxin-antitoxin (TA) system which inhibits the post-segregational killing (PSK) of plasmid-free cells, also referred to as a plasmid addiction system. Binds to and blocks the activity of CcdB; will also remove bound CcdB protein from the CcdB-GyrA complex by forming a CcdA-CcdB complex, a process termed rejuvenation. Functions as a transcriptional corepressor for the ccdAB operon, repression also requires CcdB (By similarity). From Escherichia coli
   8497..8799    +  CDS            ccdB: CCDB_ECOLI - Also known as G, letB, letD. Experimental evidence at protein level: Swiss-Prot protein existence level 1. Toxic component of a type II toxin-antitoxin (TA) system, functioning in plasmid maintainence. Responsible for the post- segregational killing (PSK) of plasmid-free cells, also referred to as a plasmid addiction system. Half-life of over 2 hours. Cell killing by CcdB is accompanied by filamentation, defects in chromosome and plasmid segregation, defects in cell division, formation of anucleate cells, decreased DNA synthesis and plasmid loss. Interferes with the activity of DN
   8873..8990    +  misc_feature   cPPT/CTS: central polypurine tract and central termination sequence of HIV-1
   9056..9122    +  CDS            small t antigen (fragment): SV40 (simian virus 40) small t antigen
