>Addgene plasmid #85745 | Lenti-entry-puro | analyzer sequence | sequence record 166511
CCCGGGTGCAAAGATGGATAAAGTTTTAAACAGAGAGGAATCTTTGCAGCTAATGGACCTTCTAGGTCTT
GAAAGGAGTGGGAATTGGCTCCGGTGCCCGTCAGTGGGCAGAGCGCACATCGCCCACAGTCCCCGAGAAG
TTGGGGGGAGGGGTCGGCAATTGATCCGGTGCCTAGAGAAGGTGGCGCGGGGTAAACTGGGAAAGTGATG
TCGTGTACTGGCTCCGCCTTTTTCCCGAGGGTGGGGGAGAACCGTATATAAGTGCAGTAGTCGCCGTGAA
CGTTCTTTTTCGCAACGGGTTTGCCGCCAGAACACAGGTAAGTGCCGTGTGTGGTTCCCGCGGGCCTGGC
CTCTTTACGGGTTATGGCCCTTGCGTGCCTTGAATTACTTCCACTGGCTGCAGTACGTGATTCTTGATCC
CGAGCTTCGGGTTGGAAGTGGGTGGGAGAGTTCGAGGCCTTGCGCTTAAGGAGCCCCTTCGCCTCGTGCT
TGAGTTGAGGCCTGGCCTGGGCGCTGGGGCCGCCGCGTGCGAATCTGGTGGCACCTTCGCGCCTGTCTCG
CTGCTTTCGATAAGTCTCTAGCCATTTAAAATTTTTGATGACCTGCTGCGACGCTTTTTTTCTGGCAAGA
TAGTCTTGTAAATGCGGGCCAAGATCTGCACACTGGTATTTCGGTTTTTGGGGCCGCGGGCGGCGACGGG
GCCCGTGCGTCCCAGCGCACATGTTCGGCGAGGCGGGGCCTGCGAGCGCGGCCACCGAGAATCGGACGGG
GGTAGTCTCAAGCTGGCCGGCCTGCTCTGGTGCCTGGCCTCGCGCCGCCGTGTATCGCCCCGCCCTGGGC
GGCAAGGCTGGCCCGGTCGGCACCAGTTGCGTGAGCGGAAAGATGGCCGCTTCCCGGCCCTGCTGCAGGG
AGCTCAAAATGGAGGACGCGGCGCTCGGGAGAGCGGGCGGGTGAGTCACCCACACAAAGGAAAAGGGCCT
TTCCGTCCTCAGCCGTCGCTTCATGTGACTCCACGGAGTACCGGGCGCCGTCCAGGCACCTCGATTAGTT
CTCGAGCTTTTGGAGTACGTCGTCTTTAGGTTGGGGGGAGGGGTTTTATGCGATGGAGTTTCCCCACACT
GAGTGGGTGGAGACTGAAGTTAGGCCAGCTTGGCACTTGATGTAATTCTCCTTGGAATTTGCCCTTTTTG
AGTTTGGATCTTGGTTCATTCTCAAGCCTCAGACAGTGGTTCAAAGTTTTTTTCTTCCATTTCAGGTGTC
GTGACGTACGGCCACCATGACCGAGTACAAGCCCACGGTGCGCCTCGCCACCCGCGACGACGTCCCCAGG
GCCGTACGCACCCTCGCCGCCGCGTTCGCCGACTACCCCGCCACGCGCCACACCGTCGATCCGGACCGCC
ACATCGAGCGGGTCACCGAGCTGCAAGAACTCTTCCTCACGCGCGTCGGGCTCGACATCGGCAAGGTGTG
GGTCGCGGACGACGGCGCCGCCGTGGCGGTCTGGACCACGCCGGAGAGCGTCGAAGCGGGGGCGGTGTTC
GCCGAGATCGGCCCGCGCATGGCCGAGTTGAGCGGTTCCCGGCTGGCCGCGCAGCAACAGATGGAAGGCC
TCCTGGCGCCGCACCGGCCCAAGGAGCCCGCGTGGTTCCTGGCCACCGTCGGAGTCTCGCCCGACCACCA
GGGCAAGGGTCTGGGCAGCGCCGTCGTGCTCCCCGGAGTGGAGGCGGCCGAGCGCGCCGGGGTGCCCGCC
TTCCTGGAGACCTCCGCGCCCCGCAACCTCCCCTTCTACGAGCGGCTCGGCTTCACCGTCACCGCCGACG
TCGAGGTGCCCGAAGGACCGCGCACCTGGTGCATGACCCGCAAGCCCGGTGCCTGAACGCGTTAAGTCGA
CAATCAACCTCTGGATTACAAAATTTGTGAAAGATTGACTGGTATTCTTAACTATGTTGCTCCTTTTACG
CTATGTGGATACGCTGCTTTAATGCCTTTGTATCATGCTATTGCTTCCCGTATGGCTTTCATTTTCTCCT
CCTTGTATAAATCCTGGTTGCTGTCTCTTTATGAGGAGTTGTGGCCCGTTGTCAGGCAACGTGGCGTGGT
GTGCACTGTGTTTGCTGACGCAACCCCCACTGGTTGGGGCATTGCCACCACCTGTCAGCTCCTTTCCGGG
ACTTTCGCTTTCCCCCTCCCTATTGCCACGGCGGAACTCATCGCCGCCTGCCTTGCCCGCTGCTGGACAG
GGGCTCGGCTGTTGGGCACTGACAATTCCGTGGTGTTGTCGGGGAAATCATCGTCCTTTCCTTGGCTGCT
CGCCTGTGTTGCCACCTGGATTCTGCGCGGGACGTCCTTCTGCTACGTCCCTTCGGCCCTCAATCCAGCG
GACCTTCCTTCCCGCGGCCTGCTGCCGGCTCTGCGGCCTCTTCCGCGTCTTCGCCTTCGCCCTCAGACGA
GTCGGATCTCCCTTTGGGCCGCCTCCCCGCGTCGACTTTAAGACCAATGACTTACAAGGCAGCTGTAGAT
CTTAGCCACTTTTTAAAAGAAAAGGGGGGACTGGAAGGGCTAATTCACTCCCAACGAAGACAAGATCTGC
TTTTTGCTTGTACTGGGTCTCTCTGGTTAGACCAGATCTGAGCCTGGGAGCTCTCTGGCTAACTAGGGAA
CCCACTGCTTAAGCCTCAATAAAGCTTGCCTTGAGTGCTTCAAGTAGTGTGTGCCCGTCTGTTGTGTGAC
TCTGGTAACTAGAGATCCCTCAGACCCTTTTAGTCAGTGTGGAAAATCTCTAGCAGTACGTATAGTAGTT
CATGTCATCTTATTATTCAGTATTTATAACTTGCAAAGAAATGAATATCAGAGAGTGAGAGGAACTTGTT
TATTGCAGCTTATAATGGTTACAAATAAAGCAATAGCATCACAAATTTCACAAATAAAGCATTTTTTTCA
CTGCATTCTAGTTGTGGTTTGTCCAAACTCATCAATGTATCTTATCATGTCTGGCTCTAGCTATCCCGCC
CCTAACTCCGCCCATCCCGCCCCTAACTCCGCCCAGTTCCGCCCATTCTCCGCCCCATGGCTGACTAATT
TTTTTTATTTATGCAGAGGCCGAGGCCGCCTCGGCCTCTGAGCTATTCCAGAAGTAGTGAGGAGGCTTTT
TTGGAGGCCTAGGGACGTACCCAATTCGCCCTATAGTGAGTCGTATTACGCGCGCTCACTGGCCGTCGTT
TTACAACGTCGTGACTGGGAAAACCCTGGCGTTACCCAACTTAATCGCCTTGCAGCACATCCCCCTTTCG
CCAGCTGGCGTAATAGCGAAGAGGCCCGCACCGATCGCCCTTCCCAACAGTTGCGCAGCCTGAATGGCGA
ATGGG
[124 nt withheld, positions 3366-3489]
C
[91 nt withheld, positions 3491-3581]
A
[49 nt withheld, positions 3583-3631]
CCTTTGACGTTGGAGTCCACGTTCTTT
[37 nt withheld, positions 3659-3695]
ACCCTATCTCGGTCTATTCTTTTGATTTATAAGGGATTTTGCCGATTTCGGCCTATTGGTTAAAAAATGA
GCTGATTTAACAAAAATTTAACGCGAATTTTAACAAAATATTAACGCTTACAATTTAGGTGGCACTTTTC
GGGGAAATGTGCGCGGAACCCCTATTTGTTTATTTTTCTAAATACATTCAAATATGTATCCGCTCATGAG
ACAATAACCCTGATAAATGCTTCAATAATATTGAAAAAGGAAGAGTATGAGTATTCAACATTTCCGTGTC
GCCCTTATTCCCTTTTTTGCGGCATTTTGCCTTCCTGTTTTTGCTCACCCAGAAACGCTGGTGAAAGTAA
AAGATGCTGAAGATCAGTTGGGTGCACGAGTGGGTTACATCGAACTGGATCTCAACAGCGGTAAGATCCT
TGAGAGTTTTCGCCCCGAAGAACGTTTTCCAATGATGAGCACTTTTAAAGTTCTGCTATGTGGCGCGGTA
TTATCCCGTATTGACGCCGGGCAAGAGCAACTCGGTCGCCGCATACACTATTCTCAGAATGACTTGGTTG
AGTACTCACCAGTCACAGAAAAGCATCTTACGGATGGCATGACAGTAAGAGAATTATGCAGTGCTGCCAT
AACCATGAGTGATAACACTGCGGCCAACTTACTTCTGACAACGATCGGAGGACCGAAGGAGCTAACCGCT
TTTTTGCACAACATGGGGGATCATGTAACTCGCCTTGATCGTTGGGAACCGGAGCTGAATGAAGCCATAC
CAAACGACGAGCGTGACACCACGATGCCTGTAGCAATGGCAACAACGTTGCGCAAACTATTAACTGGCGA
ACTACTTACTCTAGCTTCCCGGCAACAATTAATAGACTGGATGGAGGCGGATAAAGTTGCAGGACCACTT
CTGCGCTCGGCCCTTCCGGCTGGCTGGTTTATTGCTGATAAATCTGGAGCCGGTGAGCGTGGGTCTCGCG
GTATCATTGCAGCACTGGGGCCAGATGGTAAGCCCTCCCGTATCGTAGTTATCTACACGACGGGGAGTCA
GGCAACTATGGATGAACGAAATAGACAGATCGCTGAGATAGGTGCCTCACTGATTAAGCATTGGTAACTG
TCAGACCAAGTTTACTCATATATACTTTAGATTGATTTAAAACTTCATTTTTAATTTAAAAGGATCTAGG
TGAAGATCCTTTTTGATAATCTCATGACCAAAATCCCTTAACGTGAGTTTTCGTTCCACTGAGCGTCAGA
CCCCGTAGAAAAGATCAAAGGATCTTCTTGAGATCCTTTTTTTCTGCGCGTAATCTGCTGCTTGCAAACA
AAAAAACCACCGCTACCAGCGGTGGTTTGTTTGCCGGATCAAGAGCTACCAACTCTTTTTCCGAAGGTAA
CTGGCTTCAGCAGAGCGCAGATACCAAATACTGTTCTTCTAGTGTAGCCGTAGTTAGGCCACCACTTCAA
GAACTCTGTAGCACCGCCTACATACCTCGCTCTGCTAATCCTGTTACCAGTGGCTGCTGCCAGTGGCGAT
AAGTCGTGTCTTACCGGGTTGGACTCAAGACGATAGTTACCGGATAAGGCGCAGCGGTCGGGCTGAACGG
GGGGTTCGTGCACACAGCCCAGCTTGGAGCGAACGACCTACACCGAACTGAGATACCTACAGCGTGAGCT
ATGAGAAAGCGCCACGCTTCCCGAAGGGAGAAAGGCGGACAGGTATCCGGTAAGCGGCAGGGTCGGAACA
GGAGAGCGCACGAGGGAGCTTCCAGGGGGAAACGCCTGGTATCTTTATAGTCCTGTCGGGTTTCGCCACC
TCTGACTTGAGCGTCGATTTTTGTGATGCTCGTCAGGGGGGCGGAGCCTATGGAAAAACGCCAGCAACGC
GGCCTTTTTACGGTTCCTGGCCTTTTGCTGGCCTTTTGCTCACATGTTCTTTCCTGCGTTATCCCCTGAT
TCTGTGGATAACCGTATTACCGCCTTTGAGTGAGCTGATACCGCTCGCCGCAGCCGAACGACCGAGCGCA
GCGAGTCAGTGAGCGAGGAAGCGGAAGAGCGCCCAATACGCAAACCGCCTCTCCCCGCGCGTTGGCCGAT
TCATTAATGCAGCTGGCACGACAGGTTTCCCGACTGGAAAGCGGGCAGTGAGCGCAACGCAATTAATGTG
AGTTAGCTCACTCATTAGGCACCCCAGGCTTTACACTTTATGCTTCCGGCTCGTATGTTGTGTGGAATTG
TGAGCGGATAACAATTTCACACAGGAAACAGCTATGACCATGATTACGCCAAGCGCGCAATTAACCCTCA
CTAAAGGGAACAAAAGCTGGAGCTGCAAGCTTAATGTAGTCTTATGCAATACTCTTGTAGTCTTGCAACA
TGGTAACGATGAGTTAGCAACATGCCTTACAAGGAGAGAAAAAGCACCGTGCATGCCGATTGGTGGAAGT
AAGGTGGTACGATCGTGCCTTATTAGGAAGGCAACAGACGGGTCTGACATGGATTGGACGAACCACTGAA
TTGCCGCATTGCAGAGATATTGTATTTAAGTGCCTAGCTCGATACATAAACGGGTCTCTCTGGTTAGACC
AGATCTGAGCCTGGGAGCTCTCTGGCTAACTAGGGAACCCACTGCTTAAGCCTCAATAAAGCTTGCCTTG
AGTGCTTCAAGTAGTGTGTGCCCGTCTGTTGTGTGACTCTGGTAACTAGAGATCCCTCAGACCCTTTTAG
TCAGTGTGGAAAATCTCTAGCAGTGGCGCCCGAACAGGGACTTGAAAGCGAAAGGGAAACCAGAGGAGCT
CTCTCGACGCAGGACTCGGCTTGCTGAAGCGCGCACGGCAAGAGGCGAGGGGCGGCGACTGGTGAGTACG
CCAAAAATTTTGACTAGCGGAGGCTAGAAGGAGAGAGATGGGTGCGAGAGCGTCAGTATTAAGCGGGGGA
GAATTAGATCGCGATGGGAAAAAATTCGGTTAAGGCCAGGGGGAAAGAAAAAATATAAATTAAAACATAT
AGTATGGGCAAGCAGGGAGCTAGAACGATTCGCAGTTAATCCTGGCCTGTTAGAAACATCAGAAGGCTGT
AGACAAATACTGGGACAGCTACAACCATCCCTTCAGACAGGATCAGAAGAACTTAGATCATTATATAATA
CAGTAGCAACCCTCTATTGTGTGCATCAAAGGATAGAGATAAAAGACACCAAGGAAGCTTTAGACAAGAT
AGAGGAAGAGCAAAACAAAAGTAAGACCACCGCACAGCAAGCGGCCGCTGATCTTCAGACCTGGAGGAGG
AGATATGAGGGACAATTGGAGAAGTGAATTATATAAATATAAAGTAGTAAAAATTGAACCATTAGGAGTA
GCACCCACCAAGGCAAAGAGAAGAGTGGTGCAGAGAGAAAAAAGAGCAGTGGGAATAGGAGCTTTGTTCC
TTGGGTTCTTGGGAGCAGCAGGAAGCACTATGGGCGCAGCGTCAATGACGCTGACGGTACAGGCCAGACA
ATTATTGTCTGGTATAGTGCAGCAGCAGAACAATTTGCTGAGGGCTATTGAGGCGCAACAGCATCTGTTG
CAACTCACAGTCTGGGGCATCAAGCAGCTCCAGGCAAGAATCCTGGCTGTGGAAAGATACCTAAAGGATC
AACAGCTCCTGGGGATTTGGGGTTGCTCTGGAAAACTCATTTGCACCACTGCTGTGCCTTGGAATGCTAG
TTGGAGTAATAAATCTCTGGAACAGATTTGGAATCACACGACCTGGATGGAGTGGGACAGAGAAGATAAG
AGACGATTAGGCACCCCAGGCTTTACACTTTATGCTTCCGGCTCGTATAATGTGTGGATTTTGAGTTAGG
ATCCGGCGAGATTTTCAGGAGCTAAGGAAGCTAAAATGGAGAAAAAAATCACTGGATATACCACCGTTGA
TATATCCCAATGGCATCGTAAAGAACATTTTGAGGCATTTCAGTCAGTTGCTCAATGTACCTATAACCAG
ACCGTTCAGCTGGATATTACGGCCTTTTTAAAGACCGTAAAGAAAAATAAGCACAAGTTTTATCCGGCCT
TTATTCACATTCTTGCCCGCCTGATGAATGCTCATCCGGAATTCCGTATGGCAATGAAAGACGGTGAGCT
GGTGATATGGGATAGTGTTCACCCTTGTTACACCGTTTTCCATGAGCAAACTGAAACGTTTTCATCGCTC
TGGAGTGAATACCACGACGATTTCCGGCAGTTTCTACACATATATTCGCAAGATGTGGCGTGTTACGGTG
AAAACCTGGCCTATTTCCCTAAAGGGTTTATTGAGAATATGTTTTTCGTCTCAGCCAATCCCTGGGTGAG
TTTCACCAGTTTTGATTTAAACGTGGCCAATATGGACAACTTCTTCGCCCCCGTTTTCACCATGGGCAAA
TATTATACGCAAGGCGACAAGGTGCTGATGCCGCTGGCGATTCAGGTTCATCATGCCGTCTGTGATGGCT
TCCATGTCGGCAGAATGCTTAATGAATTACAACAGTACTGCGATGAGTGGCAGGGCGGGGCGTAAAGATC
TGGATCCGGCTTACTAAAAGCCAGATAACAGTATGCGTATTTGCGCGCTGATTTTTGCGGTATAAGAATA
TATACTGATATGTATACCCGAAGTATGTCAAAAAGAGGTGTGCTATGAAGCAGCGTATTACAGTGACAGT
TGACAGCGACAGCTATCAGTTGCTCAAGGCATATATGATGTCAATATCTCCGGTCTGGTAAGCACAACCA
TGCAGAATGAAGCCCGTCGTCTGCGTGCCGAACGCTGGAAAGCGGAAAATCAGGAAGGGATGGCTGAGGT
CGCCCGGTTTATTGAAATGAACGGCTCTTTTGCTGACGAGAACAGGGACTGGTGAAATGCAGTTTAAGGT
TTACACCTATAAAAGAGAGAGCCGTTATCGTCTGTTTGTGGATGTACAGAGTGATATTATTGACACGCCC
GGGCGACGGATGGTGATCCCCCTGGCCAGTGCACGTCTGCTGTCAGATAAAGTCTCCCGTGAACTTTACC
CGGTGGTGCATATCGGGGATGAAAGCTGGCGCATGATGACCACCGATATGGCCAGTGTGCCGGTCTCCGT
TATCGGGGAAGAAGTGGCTGATCTCAGCCACCGCGAAAATGACATCAAAAACGCCATTAACCTGATGTTC
TGGGGAATATAAATGTCAGGCTCCCTTATACACAGCCAGTCTGCAGCGTCTCCACAAGACAAATGGCAGT
ATTCATCCACAATTTTAAAAGAAAAGGGGGGATTGGGGGGTACAGTGCAGGGGAAAGAATAGTAGACATA
ATAGCAACAGACATACAAACTAAAGAATTACAAAAACAAATTACAAAAATTCAAAATTTTCGGGTTTATT
ACAGGGACAGCAGAGATCCACTTTGGCGCCGGCTCGAGGGGG
Features (pLannotate 1.2.2; 32 found; start..end, strand, type, name):
     14..80      +  CDS            small t antigen (fragment): SV40 (simian virus 40) small t antigen
    106..317     +  promoter       EF-1α core promoter: core promoter for human elongation factor EF-1α
    318..426     +  intron         EF-1α intron A (fragment): intron upstream of the start codon of human EF-1α
   1052..1255    +  intron         EF-1α intron A: truncated intron upstream of the start codon of human EF-1α
   1277..1876    +  CDS            PuroR (fragment): puromycin N-acetyltransferase; pac from Streptomyces; confers resistance to puromycin
   1892..2480    +  misc_feature   WPRE: woodchuck hepatitis virus posttranscriptional regulatory element
   2531..2550    +  misc_feature   cPPT/CTS (fragment): central polypurine tract and central termination sequence of HIV-1
   2552..2785    +  LTR            3' LTR (ΔU3): self-inactivating 3' long terminal repeat (LTR) from HIV-1
   2863..2984    +  polyA_signal   SV40 poly(A) signal: SV40 polyadenylation signal
   3024..3159    +  rep_origin     SV40 ori: SV40 origin of replication
   3180..3198    -  promoter       T7 promoter: promoter for bacteriophage T7 RNA polymerase
   3206..3361    +  CDS            lacZα (fragment): LacZα fragment of β-galactosidase; lacZ fragment
   3366..3794    +  rep_origin     f1 ori (sequence partly withheld): f1 bacteriophage origin of replication; arrow indicates direction of (+) strand synthesis
   3847..3951    +  promoter       AmpR promoter: bla
   3952..4812    +  CDS            AmpR: β-lactamase; bla; confers resistance to ampicillin, carbenicillin, and related antibiotics
   4983..5571    +  rep_origin     ori: high-copy-number ColE1/pMB1/pBR322/pUC origin of replication
   5754..5846    +  CDS            lacI (fragment): lac repressor; lacI; The lac repressor binds to the lac operator to inhibit transcription in E. coli. This inhibition can be relieved by adding lactose or isopropyl-β-D-thiogalactopyranoside (IPTG).
   5859..5880    +  protein_bind   CAP binding site: CAP binding activates transcription in the presence of cAMP. E. coli catabolite activator protein
   5895..5925    +  promoter       lac promoter: promoter for the E. coli lac operon
   5933..5949    +  protein_bind   lac operator: The lac repressor binds to the lac operator to inhibit transcription in E. coli. This inhibition can be relieved by adding lactose or isopropyl-β-D-thiogalactopyranoside (IPTG). lac repressor encoded by lacI
   5994..6012    +  promoter       T3 promoter: promoter for bacteriophage T3 RNA polymerase
   6040..6266    +  promoter       RSV promoter: Rous sarcoma virus enhancer/promoter
   6267..6447    +  LTR            5' LTR (truncated): truncated 5' long terminal repeat (LTR) from HIV-1
   6494..6619    +  misc_feature   HIV-1 Ψ: packaging signal of human immunodeficiency virus type 1
   6603..6966    +  CDS            HIV-1 gag (fragment): gag protein from human immunodeficiency virus 1; gag
   7112..7345    +  misc_feature   RRE: The Rev response element (RRE) of HIV-1 allows for Rev-dependent mRNA export from the nucleus to the cytoplasm.
   7497..7527    +  promoter       lac UV5 promoter: E. coli lac promoter with an "up" mutation
   7552..7580    +  promoter       cat promoter (fragment): promoter of the E. coli cat gene encoding chloramphenicol acetyltransferase
   7581..8240    +  CDS            CmR: chloramphenicol acetyltransferase; cat; confers resistance to chloramphenicol
   8419..8577    +  CDS            ccdA (fragment): CCDA_ECO57 - Also known as H, letA. Experimental evidence at protein level: Swiss-Prot protein existence level 1. Antitoxin component of a type II toxin-antitoxin (TA) system which inhibits the post-segregational killing (PSK) of plasmid-free cells, also referred to as a plasmid addiction system. Binds to and blocks the activity of CcdB; will also remove bound CcdB protein from the CcdB-GyrA complex by forming a CcdA-CcdB complex, a process termed rejuvenation. Functions as a transcriptional corepressor for the ccdAB operon, repression also requires CcdB (By similarity). From Escherichia coli
   8582..8884    +  CDS            ccdB: CCDB_ECOLI - Also known as G, letB, letD. Experimental evidence at protein level: Swiss-Prot protein existence level 1. Toxic component of a type II toxin-antitoxin (TA) system, functioning in plasmid maintainence. Responsible for the post- segregational killing (PSK) of plasmid-free cells, also referred to as a plasmid addiction system. Half-life of over 2 hours. Cell killing by CcdB is accompanied by filamentation, defects in chromosome and plasmid segregation, defects in cell division, formation of anucleate cells, decreased DNA synthesis and plasmid loss. Interferes with the activity of DN
   8958..9075    +  misc_feature   cPPT/CTS: central polypurine tract and central termination sequence of HIV-1
