[The description below was written by a language model from this plasmid's Addgene catalogue record and pLannotate feature annotations shown in this document.]
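Description:
Lenti-entry-puro is an empty lentiviral destination backbone of about 9.1 kb, derived in part from LentiGuide, that is designed to receive arrays of sgRNA expression units by Golden Gate assembly. It is a high-copy plasmid carrying a ColE1/pUC-type origin, an f1 origin and an ampicillin resistance gene in the bacterial backbone. The viral portion has third-generation, self-inactivating architecture: an RSV promoter drives a truncated HIV-1 5' LTR, followed by the Ψ packaging signal with a gag fragment, the Rev response element, a central polypurine tract, WPRE and a ΔU3 3' LTR. An SV40 poly(A) signal and SV40 origin lie downstream.

Between the RRE and the cPPT sits a bacterial counter-selection stuffer consisting of a chloramphenicol acetyltransferase gene and the ccdB toxin gene, with a ccdA fragment annotated between them. This explains the dual chloramphenicol and ampicillin selection and the need for a ccdB-tolerant strain to propagate the empty vector. The stuffer is presumably the segment replaced during assembly, so that in ordinary E. coli only plasmids that have lost ccdB survive. The record does not annotate the type IIS restriction sites, nor any U6 promoter or sgRNA scaffold, so these elements are presumably supplied by the incoming fragments.

Downstream of the cloning region, the EF-1α core promoter with its intron A drives puromycin N-acetyltransferase, allowing puromycin selection of transduced mammalian cells. The two feature tables, one from the full sequencing result and one from an analyzer sequence, describe the same map with shifted coordinates. The vector is used for multiplexed gene targeting within the depositors' inducible CRISPR/Cas9 platform, and it encodes no Cas9 itself.
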