Addgene plasmid #85745: Lenti-entry-puro
Purpose: (Empty Backbone) Lentiviral vector for generating multiple sgRNAs carrying plasmids by Golden Gate Assembly.
Depositing lab: Qin Yan. Depositing organization: Yale University. Publication: An easy and efficient inducible CRISPR/Cas9 platform with improved specificity for multiple gene targeting. Cao J, Wu L, Zhang SM, Lu M, Cheung WK, Cai W, Gale M, Xu Q, Yan Q. Nucleic Acids Res. 2016 Nov 2;44(19):e149. Epub 2016 Jul 25. 10.1093/nar/gkw660 PubMed 27458201.
Backbone
  Vector backbone: LentiGuide
  Backbone size (bp): 9127
  Vector type: Lentiviral
  Selectable markers: Puromycin
Growth in bacteria
  Bacterial resistance: Chloramphenicol and Ampicillin, 25 & 100 μg/mL
  Growth temperature: 37°C
  Growth strain: ccdB Survival
  Copy number: High Copy
Resource information
  A portion of this plasmid was derived from a plasmid made by: LentiGuide (Feng Zhang)
Terms and licenses: Academic/Nonprofit Terms; Industry Terms: Not Available to Industry
How to cite: Lenti-entry-puro was a gift from Qin Yan (Addgene plasmid # 85745 ; http://n2t.net/addgene:85745 ; RRID:Addgene_85745)
